>Addgene plasmid #102322 | pCMV4a-SIRT6-FLAG | addgene full sequence | sequence record 198040 | Addgene NGS Result
CGTAGAAAAGATCAAAGGATCTTCTTGAGATCCTTTTTTTCTGCGCGTAATCTGCTGCTTGCAAACAAAA
AAACCACCGCTACCAGCGGTGGTTTGTTTGCCGGATCAAGAGCTACCAACTCTTTTTCCGAAGGTAACTG
GCTTCAGCAGAGCGCAGATACCAAATACTGTTCTTCTAGTGTAGCCGTAGTTAGGCCACCACTTCAAGAA
CTCTGTAGCACCGCCTACATACCTCGCTCTGCTAATCCTGTTACCAGTGGCTGCTGCCAGTGGCGATAAG
TCGTGTCTTACCGGGTTGGACTCAAGACGATAGTTACCGGATAAGGCGCAGCGGTCGGGCTGAACGGGGG
GTTCGTGCACACAGCCCAGCTTGGAGCGAACGACCTACACCGAACTGAGATACCTACAGCGTGAGCTATG
AGAAAGCGCCACGCTTCCCGAAGGGAGAAAGGCGGACAGGTATCCGGTAAGCGGCAGGGTCGGAACAGGA
GAGCGCACGAGGGAGCTTCCAGGGGGAAACGCCTGGTATCTTTATAGTCCTGTCGGGTTTCGCCACCTCT
GACTTGAGCGTCGATTTTTGTGATGCTCGTCAGGGGGGCGGAGCCTATGGAAAAACGCCAGCAACGCGGC
CTTTTTACGGTTCCTGGCCTTTTGCTGGCCTTTTGCTCACATGTTCTTTCCTGCGTTATCCCCTGATTCT
GTGGATAACCGTATTACCGCCATGCATTAGTTATTAATAGTAATCAATTACGGGGTCATTAGTTCATAGC
CCATATATGGAGTTCCGCGTTACATAACTTACGGTAAATGGCCCGCCTGGCTGACCGCCCAACGACCCCC
GCCCATTGACGTCAATAATGACGTATGTTCCCATAGTAACGCCAATAGGGACTTTCCATTGACGTCAATG
GGTGGAGTATTTACGGTAAACTGCCCACTTGGCAGTACATCAAGTGTATCATATGCCAAGTACGCCCCCT
ATTGACGTCAATGACGGTAAATGGCCCGCCTGGCATTATGCCCAGTACATGACCTTATGGGACTTTCCTA
CTTGGCAGTACATCTACGTATTAGTCATCGCTATTACCATGGTGATGCGGTTTTGGCAGTACATCAATGG
GCGTGGATAGCGGTTTGACTCACGGGGATTTCCAAGTCTCCACCCCATTGACGTCAATGGGAGTTTGTTT
TGGCACCAAAATCAACGGGACTTTCCAAAATGTCGTAACAACTCCGCCCCATTGACGCAAATGGGCGGTA
GGCGTGTACGGTGGGAGGTCTATATAAGCAGAGCTGGTTTAGTGAACCGTCAGATCCGCTAGCGATTACG
CCAAGCTCGAAATTAACCCTCACTAAAGGGAACAAAAGCTGGAGCTCCACCGCGGTGGCGGCCGCATGTC
GGTGAATTACGCGGCGGGGCTGTCGCCGTACGCGGACAAGGGCAAGTGCGGCCTCCCGGAGATCTTCGAC
CCCCCGGAGGAGCTGGAGCGGAAGGTGTGGGAACTGGCGAGGCTGGTCTGGCAGTCTTCCAGTGTGGTGT
TCCACACGGGTGCCGGCATCAGCACTGCCTCTGGCATCCCCGACTTCAGGGGTCCCCACGGAGTCTGGAC
CATGGAGGAGCGAGGTCTGGCCCCCAAGTTCGACACCACCTTTGAGAGCGCGCGGCCCACGCAGACCCAC
ATGGCGCTGGTGCAGCTGGAGCGCGTGGGCCTCCTCCGCTTCCTGGTCAGCCAGAACGTGGACGGGCTCC
ATGTGCGCTCAGGCTTCCCCAGGGACAAACTGGCAGAGCTCCACGGGAACATGTTTGTGGAAGAATGTGC
CAAGTGTAAGACGCAGTACGTCCGAGACACAGTCGTGGGCACCATGGGCCTGAAGGCCACGGGCCGGCTC
TGCACCGTGGCTAAGGCAAGGGGGCTGCGAGCCTGCAGGGGAGAGCTGAGGGACACCATCCTAGACTGGG
AGGACTCCCTGCCCGACCGGGACCTGGCACTCGCCGATGAGGCCAGCAGGAACGCCGACCTGTCCATCAC
GCTGGGTACATCGCTGCAGATCCGGCCCAGCGGGAACCTGCCGCTGGCTACCAAGCGCCGGGGAGGCCGC
CTGGTCATCGTCAACCTGCAGCCCACCAAGCACGACCGCCATGCTGACCTCCGCATCCATGGCTACGTTG
ACGAGGTCATGACCCGGCTCATGAAGCACCTGGGGCTGGAGATCCCCGCCTGGGACGGCCCCCGTGTGCT
GGAGAGGGCGCTGCCACCCCTGCCCCGCCCGCCCACCCCCAAGCTGGAGCCCAAGGAGGAATCTCCCACC
CGGATCAACGGCTCTATCCCCGCCGGCCCCAAGCAGGAGCCCTGCGCCCAGCACAACGGCTCAGAGCCCG
CCAGCCCCAAACGGGAGCGGCCCACCAGCCCTGCCCCCCACAGACCCCCCAAAAGGGTGAAGGCCAAGGC
GGTCCCCAGCCTCGAGGATTACAAGGATGACGACGATAAGTAGGGCCCGGTACCTTAATTAATTAAGGTA
CCAGGTAAGTGTACCCAATTCGCCCTATAGTGAGTCGTATTACAATTCACTCGATCGCCCTTCCCAACAG
TTGCGCAGCCTGAATGGCGAATGGAGATCCAATTTTTAAGTGTATAATGTGTTAAACTACTGATTCTAAT
TGTTTGTGTATTTTAGATTCACAGTCCCAAGGCTCATTTCAGGCCCCTCAGTCCTCACAGTCTGTTCATG
ATCATAATCAGCCATACCACATTTGTAGAGGTTTTACTTGCTTTAAAAAACCTCCCACACCTCCCCCTGA
ACCTGAAACATAAAATGAATGCAATTGTTGTTGTTAACTTGTTTATTGCAGCTTATAATGGTTACAAATA
AAGCAATAGCATCACAAATTTCACAAATAAAGCATTTTTTTCACTGCATTCTAGTTGTGGTTTGTCCAAA
CTCATCAATGTATCTTAACGCGTAAATTGTAAGCGTTAATATTTTGTTAAAATTCGCGTTAAATTTTTGT
TAAATCAGCTCATTTTTTAACCAATAGGCCGAAATCGGCAAAATCCCTTATAAATCAAAAGAATAGACCG
AGATAGGGT
[37 nt withheld, positions 3090-3126]
AAAGAACGTGGACTCCAACGTCAAAGG
[49 nt withheld, positions 3154-3202]
T
[91 nt withheld, positions 3204-3294]
G
[124 nt withheld, positions 3296-3419]
CAGGTGGCACTTTTCGGGGAAATGTGCGCGGAACCCCTATTTGTTTATTTTTCTAAATACATTCAAATAT
GTATCCGCTCATGAGACAATAACCCTGATAAATGCTTCAATAATATTGAAAAAGGAAGAATCCTGAGGCG
GAAAGAACCAGCTGTGGAATGTGTGTCAGTTAGGGTGTGGAAAGTCCCCAGGCTCCCCAGCAGGCAGAAG
TATGCAAAGCATGCATCTCAATTAGTCAGCAACCAGGTGTGGAAAGTCCCCAGGCTCCCCAGCAGGCAGA
AGTATGCAAAGCATGCATCTCAATTAGTCAGCAACCATAGTCCCGCCCCTAACTCCGCCCATCCCGCCCC
TAACTCCGCCCAGTTCCGCCCATTCTCCGCCCCATGGCTGACTAATTTTTTTTATTTATGCAGAGGCCGA
GGCCGCCTCGGCCTCTGAGCTATTCCAGAAGTAGTGAGGAGGCTTTTTTGGAGGCCTAGGCTTTTGCAAA
GATCGATCAAGAGACAGGATGAGGATCGTTTCGCATGATTGAACAAGATGGATTGCACGCAGGTTCTCCG
GCCGCTTGGGTGGAGAGGCTATTCGGCTATGACTGGGCACAACAGACAATCGGCTGCTCTGATGCCGCCG
TGTTCCGGCTGTCAGCGCAGGGGCGCCCGGTTCTTTTTGTCAAGACCGACCTGTCCGGTGCCCTGAATGA
ACTGCAAGACGAGGCAGCGCGGCTATCGTGGCTGGCCACGACGGGCGTTCCTTGCGCAGCTGTGCTCGAC
GTTGTCACTGAAGCGGGAAGGGACTGGCTGCTATTGGGCGAAGTGCCGGGGCAGGATCTCCTGTCATCTC
ACCTTGCTCCTGCCGAGAAAGTATCCATCATGGCTGATGCAATGCGGCGGCTGCATACGCTTGATCCGGC
TACCTGCCCATTCGACCACCAAGCGAAACATCGCATCGAGCGAGCACGTACTCGGATGGAAGCCGGTCTT
GTCGATCAGGATGATCTGGACGAAGAACATCAGGGGCTCGCGCCAGCCGAACTGTTCGCCAGGCTCAAGG
CGAGCATGCCCGACGGCGAGGATCTCGTCGTGACCCATGGCGATGCCTGCTTGCCGAATATCATGGTGGA
AAATGGCCGCTTTTCTGGATTCATCGACTGTGGCCGGCTGGGTGTGGCGGACCGCTATCAGGACATAGCG
TTGGCTACCCGTGATATTGCTGAAGAACTTGGCGGCGAATGGGCTGACCGCTTCCTCGTGCTTTACGGTA
TCGCCGCTCCCGATTCGCAGCGCATCGCCTTCTATCGCCTTCTTGACGAGTTCTTCTGAGCGGGACTCTG
GGGTTCGAAATGACCGACCAAGCGACGCCCAACCTGCCATCACGAGATTTCGATTCCACCGCCGCCTTCT
ATGAAAGGTTGGGCTTCGGAATCGTTTTCCGGGACGCCGGCTGGATGATCCTCCAGCGCGGGGATCTCAT
GCTGGAGTTCTTCGCCCACCCTAGGGGGAGGCTAACTGAAACACGGAAGGAGACAATACCGGAAGGAACC
CGCGCTATGACGGCAATAAAAAGACAGAATAAAACGCACGGTGTTGGGTCGTTTGTTCATAAACGCGGGG
TTCGGTCCCAGGGCTGGCACTCTGTCGATACCCCACCGAGACCCCATTGGGGCCAATACGCCCGCGTTTC
TTCCTTTTCCCCACCCCACCCCCCAAGTTCGGGTGAAGGCCCAGGGCTCGCAGCCAACGTCGGGGCGGCA
GGCCCTGCCATAGCCTCAGGTTACTCATATATACTTTAGATTGATTTAAAACTTCATTTTTAATTTAAAA
GGATCTAGGTGAAGATCCTTTTTGATAATCTCATGACCAAAATCCCTTAACGTGAGTTTTCGTTCCACTG
AGCGTCAGACCC
Features (pLannotate 1.2.2; 19 found; start..end, strand, type, name):
     25..613     +  rep_origin     ori: high-copy-number ColE1/pMB1/pBR322/pUC origin of replication
    788..1091    +  enhancer       CMV enhancer: human cytomegalovirus immediate early enhancer
   1092..1295    +  promoter       CMV promoter: human cytomegalovirus (CMV) immediate early promoter
   1341..1359    +  promoter       T3 promoter: promoter for bacteriophage T3 RNA polymerase
   1372..1395    +  misc_feature   MCS (fragment): pBluescript multiple cloning site
   1396..2460    +  CDS            SIRT6: SIR6_HUMAN - Also known as SIR2L6. Experimental evidence at protein level: Swiss-Prot protein existence level 1. NAD-dependent protein deacetylase involved in various processes including telomere maintenance and gene expression, and consequently has roles in genomic stability, cell senescence and apoptosis (PubMed:18337721, PubMed:19135889, PubMed:19625767, PubMed:21362626). Has very weak deacetylase activity and can bind NAD(+) in the absence of acetylated substrate (PubMed:21362626). Has deacetylase activity towards histone H3K9Ac and H3K56Ac (PubMed:19625767, PubMed:21362626). Modulates ace
   2467..2490    +  CDS            3xFLAG (fragment): three tandem FLAG® epitope tags
   2544..2562    -  promoter       T7 promoter: promoter for bacteriophage T7 RNA polymerase
   2572..2611    +  CDS            lacZα (fragment): LacZα fragment of β-galactosidase; lacZ fragment
   2621..2676    +  intron         small t intron (fragment): SV40 (simian virus 40) small t antigen intron
   2676..2813    +  CDS            large T antigen (fragment): large T antigen from SV40 (simian virus 40)
   2836..2957    +  polyA_signal   SV40 poly(A) signal: SV40 polyadenylation signal
   2991..3419    -  rep_origin     f1 ori (sequence partly withheld): f1 bacteriophage origin of replication; arrow indicates direction of (+) strand synthesis
   3446..3548    +  promoter       AmpR promoter: bla
   3552..3909    +  promoter       SV40 promoter: SV40 enhancer and early promoter
   3944..4738    +  CDS            NeoR/KanR: aminoglycoside phosphotransferase from Tn5; aph(3')-II (or nptII); confers resistance to neomycin, kanamycin, and G418 (Geneticin®)
   4759..4911    +  CDS            ble (fragment): BLE_KLEPN - Experimental evidence at protein level: Swiss-Prot protein existence level 1. Binding protein with a strong affinity to the bleomycin family of antibiotics. Binds to CL990; an antimitotic-antibiotic compound. From Klebsiella pneumoniae.
   4970..5017    +  polyA_signal   HSV TK poly(A) signal: herpes simplex virus thymidine kinase polyadenylation signal (Cole and Stacy, 1985)
   5108..5124    -  polyA_signal   bGH poly(A) signal (fragment): bovine growth hormone polyadenylation signal
