[The description below was written by a language model from this plasmid's Addgene catalogue record and pLannotate feature annotations shown in this document.]
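Description:
pCMV4a-SIRT6-FLAG is a mammalian expression plasmid that carries the human SIRT6 coding sequence in the pCMV4a backbone. It replicates in E. coli from a high-copy ColE1/pUC-type origin and is selected with kanamycin. Resistance comes from a Tn5 NeoR/KanR (aminoglycoside phosphotransferase) gene placed behind tandem bacterial (bla) and SV40 early promoters and followed by an HSV TK polyadenylation signal. This arrangement lets the same marker give kanamycin resistance in bacteria and, in principle, G418 resistance in transfected mammalian cells. An f1 origin is also present. The catalogue lists a total size of 5368 bp, whereas the sequenced record behind the feature table is 5,321 nt; the record does not explain the small difference.

The expression cassette uses the human cytomegalovirus immediate-early enhancer and promoter to drive the roughly 1.07 kb SIRT6 open reading frame, which was cloned between NotI and BamHI sites that remain intact. A C-terminal FLAG epitope follows shortly downstream. The annotation software labels it as a fragment of 3xFLAG, but its short length fits the single FLAG tag described in the catalogue. Transcripts are processed through SV40-derived sequences, including a partial small t intron and the SV40 poly(A) signal. T3 and T7 phage promoters flank the insert and serve as sequencing primer sites. Short annotated fragments of lacZα, ble and the bGH poly(A) signal appear to be backbone remnants rather than functional elements.

SIRT6 is an NAD-dependent sirtuin with histone deacetylase activity, and the associated publication concerns its defatty-acylase activity. The plasmid provides epitope-tagged SIRT6 in mammalian cells, where the FLAG tag allows detection or immunoprecipitation.
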