Addgene plasmid #102322: pCMV4a-SIRT6-FLAG
Purpose: Human SIRT6 with FLAG tag for mammalian expression
Depositing lab: Hening Lin. Depositing organization: Cornell University. Publication: Identifying the functional contribution of the defatty-acylase activity of SIRT6. Zhang X, Khan S, Jiang H, Antonyak MA, Chen X, Spiegelman NA, Shrimp JH, Cerione RA, Lin H. Nat Chem Biol. 2016 Aug;12(8):614-20. doi: 10.1038/nchembio.2106. Epub 2016 Jun 20. PubMed 27322069.
Backbone
  Vector backbone: pCMV4a
  Backbone size w/o insert (bp): 4300
  Total vector size (bp): 5368
  Vector type: Mammalian Expression
Growth in bacteria
  Bacterial resistance: Kanamycin, 50 μg/mL
  Growth temperature: 37°C
  Growth strain: DH5alpha
  Copy number: High Copy
Gene/Insert
  Gene/Insert name: SIRT6
  Species: H. sapiens (human)
  Insert size (bp): 1068
  GenBank ID: CR457200
  Entrez Gene: SIRT6 (a.k.a. SIR2L6, hSIRT6)
  Promoter: CMV
  Tag / fusion protein: FLAG (C terminal on insert)
  Cloning method: Restriction Enzyme; 5′ cloning site NotI (not destroyed); 3′ cloning site BamHI (not destroyed)
  Sequencing primers: 5′ T3; 3′ T7
Terms and licenses: Academic/Nonprofit Terms; Industry Terms: Not Available to Industry
How to cite: pCMV4a-SIRT6-FLAG was a gift from Hening Lin (Addgene plasmid # 102322 ; http://n2t.net/addgene:102322 ; RRID:Addgene_102322)
